>Addgene plasmid #194899 | pgRNA_hMECP2_promoter_No4 | addgene full sequence | sequence record 382828 | Addgene NGS Result
TTAAGCCAGTATCTGCTCCCTGCTTGTGTGTTGGAGGTCGCTGAGTAGTGCGCGAGCAAAATTTAAGCTA
CAACAAGGCAAGGCTTGACCGACAATTGCATGAAGAATCTGCTTAGGGTTAGGCGTTTTGCGCTGCTTCG
CGATGTACGGGCCAGATATACGCGTTGACATTGATTATTGACTAGTTATTAATAGTAATCAATTACGGGG
TCATTAGTTCATAGCCCATATATGGAGTTCCGCGTTACATAACTTACGGTAAATGGCCCGCCTGGCTGAC
CGCCCAACGACCCCCGCCCATTGACGTCAATAATGACGTATGTTCCCATAGTAACGCCAATAGGGACTTT
CCATTGACGTCAATGGGTGGAGTATTTACGGTAAACTGCCCACTTGGCAGTACATCAAGTGTATCATATG
CCAAGTACGCCCCCTATTGACGTCAATGACGGTAAATGGCCCGCCTGGCATTATGCCCAGTACATGACCT
TATGGGACTTTCCTACTTGGCAGTACATCTACGTATTAGTCATCGCTATTACCATGGTGATGCGGTTTTG
GCAGTACATCAATGGGCGTGGATAGCGGTTTGACTCACGGGGATTTCCAAGTCTCCACCCCATTGACGTC
AATGGGAGTTTGTTTTGGCACCAAAATCAACGGGACTTTCCAAAATGTCGTAACAACTCCGCCCCATTGA
CGCAAATGGGCGGTAGGCGTGTACGGTGGGAGGTCTATATAAGCAGCGCGTTTTGCCTGTACTGGGTCTC
TCTGGTTAGACCAGATCTGAGCCTGGGAGCTCTCTGGCTAACTAGGGAACCCACTGCTTAAGCCTCAATA
AAGCTTGCCTTGAGTGCTTCAAGTAGTGTGTGCCCGTCTGTTGTGTGACTCTGGTAACTAGAGATCCCTC
AGACCCTTTTAGTCAGTGTGGAAAATCTCTAGCAGTGGCGCCCGAACAGGGACTTGAAAGCGAAAGGGAA
ACCAGAGGAGCTCTCTCGACGCAGGACTCGGCTTGCTGAAGCGCGCACGGCAAGAGGCGAGGGGCGGCGA
CTGGTGAGTACGCCAAAAATTTTGACTAGCGGAGGCTAGAAGGAGAGAGATGGGTGCGAGAGCGTCAGTA
TTAAGCGGGGGAGAATTAGATCGCGATGGGAAAAAATTCGGTTAAGGCCAGGGGGAAAGAAAAAATATAA
ATTAAAACATATAGTATGGGCAAGCAGGGAGCTAGAACGATTCGCAGTTAATCCTGGCCTGTTAGAAACA
TCAGAAGGCTGTAGACAAATACTGGGACAGCTACAACCATCCCTTCAGACAGGATCAGAAGAACTTAGAT
CATTATATAATACAGTAGCAACCCTCTATTGTGTGCATCAAAGGATAGAGATAAAAGACACCAAGGAAGC
TTTAGACAAGATAGAGGAAGAGCAAAACAAAAGTAAGACCACCGCACAGCAAGCGGCCGGCCGCTGATCT
TCAGACCTGGAGGAGGAGATATGAGGGACAATTGGAGAAGTGAATTATATAAATATAAAGTAGTAAAAAT
TGAACCATTAGGAGTAGCACCCACCAAGGCAAAGAGAAGAGTGGTGCAGAGAGAAAAAAGAGCAGTGGGA
ATAGGAGCTTTGTTCCTTGGGTTCTTGGGAGCAGCAGGAAGCACTATGGGCGCAGCGTCAATGACGCTGA
CGGTACAGGCCAGACAATTATTGTCTGGTATAGTGCAGCAGCAGAACAATTTGCTGAGGGCTATTGAGGC
GCAACAGCATCTGTTGCAACTCACAGTCTGGGGCATCAAGCAGCTCCAGGCAAGAATCCTGGCTGTGGAA
AGATACCTAAAGGATCAACAGCTCCTGGGGATTTGGGGTTGCTCTGGAAAACTCATTTGCACCACTGCTG
TGCCTTGGAATGCTAGTTGGAGTAATAAATCTCTGGAACAGATTTGGAATCACACGACCTGGATGGAGTG
GGACAGAGAAATTAACAATTACACAAGCTTAATACACTCCTTAATTGAAGAATCGCAAAACCAGCAAGAA
AAGAATGAACAAGAATTATTGGAATTAGATAAATGGGCAAGTTTGTGGAATTGGTTTAACATAACAAATT
GGCTGTGGTATATAAAATTATTCATAATGATAGTAGGAGGCTTGGTAGGTTTAAGAATAGTTTTTGCTGT
ACTTTCTATAGTGAATAGAGTTAGGCAGGGATATTCACCATTATCGTTTCAGACCCACCTCCCAACCCCG
AGGGGACCCGACAGGCCCGAAGGAATAGAAGAAGAAGGTGGAGAGAGAGACAGAGACAGATCCATTCGAT
TAGTGAACGGATCGGCACTGCGTGCGCCAATTCTGCAGACAAATGGCAGTATTCATCCACAATTTTAAAA
GAAAAGGGGGGATTGGGGGGTACAGTGCAGGGGAAAGAATAGTAGACATAATAGCAACAGACATACAAAC
TAAAGAATTACAAAAACAAATTACAAAAATTCAAAATTTTCGGGTTTATTACAGGGACAGCAGAGATCCA
GTTTGGTTAGTACCGGGCCCGCTCTAGAGATCCGACGCGCCATCTCTAGGCCCGCGCCGGCCCCCTCGCA
CGGACTTGTGGGAGAAGCTCGGCTACTCCCCTGCCCCGGTTAATTTGCATATAATATTTCCTAGTAACTA
TAGAGGCTTAATGTGCGATAAAAGACAGATAATCTGTTCTTTTTAATACTAGCTACATTTTACATGATAG
GCTTGGATTTCTATAACTTCGTATAGCATACATTATACGAAGTTATAAACAGCACAAAAGGAAACTCACC
CTAACTGTAAAGTAATTGTGTGTTTTGAGACTATAAGTATCCCTTGGAGAACCACCTTGTTGGGCCATCA
CAGCCAATGACGTTTAAGAGCTATGCTGGAAACAGCATAGCAAGTTTAAATAAGGCTAGTCCGTTATCAA
CTTGAAAAAGTGGCACCGAGTCGGTGCTTTTTTTCTCGAGTACTAGGATCCATTAGGCGGCCGCGTGGAT
AACCGTATTACCGCCATGCATTAGTTATTAATAGTAATCAATTACGGGGTCATTAGTTCATAGCCCATAT
ATGGAGTTCCGCGTTACATAACTTACGGTAAATGGCCCGCCTGGCTGACCGCCCAACGACCCCCGCCCAT
TGACGTCAATAATGACGTATGTTCCCATAGTAACGCCAATAGGGACTTTCCATTGACGTCAATGGGTGGA
GTATTTACGGTAAACTGCCCACTTGGCAGTACATCAAGTGTATCATATGCCAAGTACGCCCCCTATTGAC
GTCAATGACGGTAAATGGCCCGCCTGGCATTATGCCCAGTACATGACCTTATGGGACTTTCCTACTTGGC
AGTACATCTACGTATTAGTCATCGCTATTACCATGGTGATGCGGTTTTGGCAGTACATCAATGGGCGTGG
ATAGCGGTTTGACTCACGGGGATTTCCAAGTCTCCACCCCATTGACGTCAATGGGAGTTTGTTTTGGCAC
CAAAATCAACGGGACTTTCCAAAATGTCGTAACAACTCCGCCCCATTGACGCAAATGGGCGGTAGGCGTG
TACGGTGGGAGGTCTATATAAGCAGAGCTGGTTTAGTGAACCGTCAGATCCGCTAGCCCACCATGACCGA
GTACAAGCCCACGGTGCGCCTCGCCACCCGCGACGACGTCCCCCGGGCCGTACGCACCCTCGCCGCCGCG
TTCGCCGACTACCCCGCCACGCGCCACACCGTCGACCCGGACCGCCACATCGAGCGGGTCACCGAGCTGC
AAGAACTCTTCCTCACGCGCGTCGGGCTCGACATCGGCAAGGTGTGGGTCGCGGACGACGGCGCCGCGGT
GGCGGTCTGGACCACGCCGGAGAGCGTCGAAGCGGGGGCGGTGTTCGCCGAGATCGGCCCGCGCATGGCC
GAGTTGAGCGGTTCCCGGCTGGCCGCGCAGCAACAGATGGAAGGCCTCCTGGCGCCGCACCGGCCCAAGG
AGCCCGCGTGGTTCCTGGCCACCGTCGGCGTCTCGCCCGACCACCAGGGCAAGGGTCTGGGCAGCGCCGT
CGTGCTCCCCGGAGTGGAGGCGGCCGAGCGCGCCGGGGTGCCCGCCTTCCTGGAGACCTCCGCGCCCCGC
AACCTCCCCTTCTACGAGCGGCTCGGCTTCACCGTCACCGCCGACGTCGAGGTGCCCGAAGGACCGCGCA
CCTGGTGCATGACCCGCAAGCCCGGTGCCGGATCGGGAGAGGGCAGAGGAAGTCTGCTAACATGCGGTGA
CGTCGAGGAGAATCCTGGCCCACCGGTCGCCACCATGGTGAGCAAGGGCGAGGAGGATAACATGGCCATC
ATCAAGGAGTTCATGCGCTTCAAGGTGCACATGGAGGGCTCCGTGAACGGCCACGAGTTCGAGATCGAGG
GCGAGGGCGAGGGCCGCCCCTACGAGGGCACCCAGACCGCCAAGCTGAAGGTGACCAAGGGTGGCCCCCT
GCCCTTCGCCTGGGACATCCTGTCCCCTCAGTTCATGTACGGCTCCAAGGCCTACGTGAAGCACCCCGCC
GACATCCCCGACTACTTGAAGCTGTCCTTCCCCGAGGGCTTCAAGTGGGAGCGCGTGATGAACTTCGAGG
ACGGCGGCGTGGTGACCGTGACCCAGGACTCCTCCCTGCAGGACGGCGAGTTCATCTACAAGGTGAAGCT
GCGCGGCACCAACTTCCCCTCCGACGGCCCCGTAATGCAGAAGAAGACCATGGGCTGGGAGGCCTCCTCC
GAGCGGATGTACCCCGAGGACGGCGCCCTGAAGGGCGAGATCAAGCAGAGGCTGAAGCTGAAGGACGGCG
GCCACTACGACGCTGAGGTCAAGACCACCTACAAGGCCAAGAAGCCCGTGCAGCTGCCCGGCGCCTACAA
CGTCAACATCAAGTTGGACATCACCTCCCACAACGAGGACTACACCATCGTGGAACAGTACGAACGCGCC
GAGGGCCGCCACTCCACCGGCGGCATGGACGAGCTGTACAAGTAAGAATTCGTCGAGGGACCTAATAACT
TCGTATAGCATACATTATACGAAGTTATACATGTTTAAGGGTTCCGGTTCCACTAGGTACAATTCGATAT
CAAGCTTATCGATAATCAACCTCTGGATTACAAAATTTGTGAAAGATTGACTGGTATTCTTAACTATGTT
GCTCCTTTTACGCTATGTGGATACGCTGCTTTAATGCCTTTGTATCATGCTATTGCTTCCCGTATGGCTT
TCATTTTCTCCTCCTTGTATAAATCCTGGTTGCTGTCTCTTTATGAGGAGTTGTGGCCCGTTGTCAGGCA
ACGTGGCGTGGTGTGCACTGTGTTTGCTGACGCAACCCCCACTGGTTGGGGCATTGCCACCACCTGTCAG
CTCCTTTCCGGGACTTTCGCTTTCCCCCTCCCTATTGCCACGGCGGAACTCATCGCCGCCTGCCTTGCCC
GCTGCTGGACAGGGGCTCGGCTGTTGGGCACTGACAATTCCGTGGTGTTGTCGGGGAAATCATCGTCCTT
TCCTTGGCTGCTCGCCTGTGTTGCCACCTGGATTCTGCGCGGGACGTCCTTCTGCTACGTCCCTTCGGCC
CTCAATCCAGCGGACCTTCCTTCCCGCGGCCTGCTGCCGGCTCTGCGGCCTCTTCCGCGTCTTCGCCTTC
GCCCTCAGACGAGTCGGATCTCCCTTTGGGCCGCCTCCCCGCATCGATACCGTCGACCTCGATCGAGACC
TAGAAAAACATGGAGCAATCACAAGTAGCAATACAGCAGCTACCAATGCTGATTGTGCCTGGCTAGAAGC
ACAAGAGGAGGAGGAGGTGGGTTTTCCAGTCACACCTCAGGTACCTTTAAGACCAATGACTTACAAGGCA
GCTGTAGATCTTAGCCACTTTTTAAAAGAAAAGGGGGGACTGGAAGGGCTAATTCACTCCCAACGAAGAC
AAGATATCCTTGATCTGTGGATCTACCACACACAAGGCTACTTCCCTGATTGGCAGAACTACACACCAGG
GCCAGGGATCAGATATCCACTGACCTTTGGATGGTGCTACAAGCTAGTACCAGTTGAGCAAGAGAAGGTA
GAAGAAGCCAATGAAGGAGAGAACACCCGCTTGTTACACCCTGTGAGCCTGCATGGGATGGATGACCCGG
AGAGAGAAGTATTAGAGTGGAGGTTTGACAGCCGCCTAGCATTTCATCACATGGCCCGAGAGCTGCATCC
GGACTGTACTGGGTCTCTCTGGTTAGACCAGATCTGAGCCTGGGAGCTCTCTGGCTAACTAGGGAACCCA
CTGCTTAAGCCTCAATAAAGCTTGCCTTGAGTGCTTCAAGTAGTGTGTGCCCGTCTGTTGTGTGACTCTG
GTAACTAGAGATCCCTCAGACCCTTTTAGTCAGTGTGGAAAATCTCTAGCAGCATGTGAGCAAAAGGCCA
GCAAAAGGCCAGGAACCGTAAAAAGGCCGCGTTGCTGGCGTTTTTCCATAGGCTCCGCCCCCCTGACGAG
CATCACAAAAATCGACGCTCAAGTCAGAGGTGGCGAAACCCGACAGGACTATAAAGATACCAGGCGTTTC
CCCCTGGAAGCTCCCTCGTGCGCTCTCCTGTTCCGACCCTGCCGCTTACCGGATACCTGTCCGCCTTTCT
CCCTTCGGGAAGCGTGGCGCTTTCTCATAGCTCACGCTGTAGGTATCTCAGTTCGGTGTAGGTCGTTCGC
TCCAAGCTGGGCTGTGTGCACGAACCCCCCGTTCAGCCCGACCGCTGCGCCTTATCCGGTAACTATCGTC
TTGAGTCCAACCCGGTAAGACACGACTTATCGCCACTGGCAGCAGCCACTGGTAACAGGATTAGCAGAGC
GAGGTATGTAGGCGGTGCTACAGAGTTCTTGAAGTGGTGGCCTAACTACGGCTACACTAGAAGAACAGTA
TTTGGTATCTGCGCTCTGCTGAAGCCAGTTACCTTCGGAAAAAGAGTTGGTAGCTCTTGATCCGGCAAAC
AAACCACCGCTGGTAGCGGTGGTTTTTTTGTTTGCAAGCAGCAGATTACGCGCAGAAAAAAAGGATCTCA
AGAAGATCCTTTGATCTTTTCTACGGGGTCTGACGCTCAGTGGAACGAAAACTCACGTTAAGGGATTTTG
GTCATGAGATTATCAAAAAGGATCTTCACCTAGATCCTTTTAAATTAAAAATGAAGTTTTAAATCAATCT
AAAGTATATATGAGTAAACTTGGTCTGACAGTTACCAATGCTTAATCAGTGAGGCACCTATCTCAGCGAT
CTGTCTATTTCGTTCATCCATAGTTGCCTGACTCCCCGTCGTGTAGATAACTACGATACGGGAGGGCTTA
CCATCTGGCCCCAGTGCTGCAATGATACCGCGAGACCCACGCTCACCGGCTCCAGATTTATCAGCAATAA
ACCAGCCAGCCGGAAGGGCCGAGCGCAGAAGTGGTCCTGCAACTTTATCCGCCTCCATCCAGTCTATTAA
TTGTTGCCGGGAAGCTAGAGTAAGTAGTTCGCCAGTTAATAGTTTGCGCAACGTTGTTGCCATTGCTACA
GGCATCGTGGTGTCACGCTCGTCGTTTGGTATGGCTTCATTCAGCTCCGGTTCCCAACGATCAAGGCGAG
TTACATGATCCCCCATGTTGTGCAAAAAAGCGGTTAGCTCCTTCGGTCCTCCGATCGTTGTCAGAAGTAA
GTTGGCCGCAGTGTTATCACTCATGGTTATGGCAGCACTGCATAATTCTCTTACTGTCATGCCATCCGTA
AGATGCTTTTCTGTGACTGGTGAGTACTCAACCAAGTCATTCTGAGAATAGTGTATGCGGCGACCGAGTT
GCTCTTGCCCGGCGTCAATACGGGATAATACCGCGCCACATAGCAGAACTTTAAAAGTGCTCATCATTGG
AAAACGTTCTTCGGGGCGAAAACTCTCAAGGATCTTACCGCTGTTGAGATCCAGTTCGATGTAACCCACT
CGTGCACCCAACTGATCTTCAGCATCTTTTACTTTCACCAGCGTTTCTGGGTGAGCAAAAACAGGAAGGC
AAAATGCCGCAAAAAAGGGAATAAGGGCGACACGGAAATGTTGAATACTCATACTCTTCCTTTTTCAATA
TTATTGAAGCATTTATCAGGGTTATTGTCTCATGAGCGGATACATATTTGAATGTATTTAGAAAAATAAA
CAAATAGGGGTTCCGCGCACATTTCCCCGAAAAGTGCCACCTGACGTCGACGGATCGGGAGATCTCCCGA
TCCCCTATGGTGCACTCTCAGTACAATCTGCTCTGATGCCGCATAG
Features (pLannotate 1.2.2; 24 found; start..end, strand, type, name):
    167..546     +  enhancer       CMV enhancer: human cytomegalovirus immediate early enhancer
    547..746     +  promoter       CMV promoter: human cytomegalovirus (CMV) immediate early promoter
    764..944     +  LTR            5' LTR (truncated): truncated 5' long terminal repeat (LTR) from HIV-1
    991..1116    +  misc_feature   HIV-1 Ψ: packaging signal of human immunodeficiency virus type 1
   1100..1438    +  CDS            HIV-1 gag (fragment): gag protein from human immunodeficiency virus 1; gag
   1613..1846    +  misc_feature   RRE: The Rev response element (RRE) of HIV-1 allows for Rev-dependent mRNA export from the nucleus to the cytoplasm.
   2223..2323    +  CDS            Rev (fragment): human immunodeficiency virus 1 (HIV-1) Rev protein; rev; enhances nuclear export of unspliced and incompletely spliced viral mRNAs
   2373..2490    +  misc_feature   cPPT/CTS: central polypurine tract and central termination sequence of HIV-1
   2743..2776    +  protein_bind   loxP: Cre-mediated recombination occurs in the 8-bp core sequence (GCATACAT). Cre recombinase
   2900..2967    +  misc_RNA       tracrRNA (fragment): trans-activating CRISPR RNA for the Streptococcus pyogenes CRISPR/Cas9 system
   3092..3395    +  enhancer       CMV enhancer: human cytomegalovirus immediate early enhancer
   3396..3599    +  promoter       CMV promoter: human cytomegalovirus (CMV) immediate early promoter
   3633..4229    +  CDS            PuroR: puromycin N-acetyltransferase; pac from Streptomyces alboniger; confers resistance to puromycin
   4305..5012    +  CDS            mCherry: mCherry is a basic (constitutively fluorescent) red fluorescent protein published in 2004, derived from Discosoma sp.. It is reported to be a very rapidly-maturing monomer with low acid sensitivity.
   5035..5068    +  protein_bind   loxP: Cre-mediated recombination occurs in the 8-bp core sequence (GCATACAT). Cre recombinase
   5101..5124    +  misc_feature   MCS (fragment): pBluescript multiple cloning site
   5124..5712    +  misc_feature   WPRE: woodchuck hepatitis virus posttranscriptional regulatory element
   5713..5732    +  misc_feature   MCS (fragment): pBluescript multiple cloning site
   5734..6234    +  CDS            nef (fragment): NEF_HV1LA - Experimental evidence at protein level: Swiss-Prot protein existence level 1. Extracellular Nef protein targets CD4(+) T-lymphocytes for apoptosis by interacting with CXCR4 surface receptors. From Human immunodeficiency virus type 1 group M subtype B (isolate Lai) (HIV-1).
   6241..6421    +  LTR            5' LTR (truncated): truncated 5' long terminal repeat (LTR) from HIV-1
   6483..7071    -  rep_origin     ori: high-copy-number ColE1/pMB1/pBR322/pUC origin of replication
   7242..8102    -  CDS            AmpR: β-lactamase; bla; confers resistance to ampicillin, carbenicillin, and related antibiotics
   8103..8207    -  promoter       AmpR promoter: bla
   8266..12      -  misc_feature   bom (fragment) (across the origin): basis of mobility region from pBR322
