[The description below was written by a language model from this plasmid's Addgene catalogue record and pLannotate feature annotations shown in this document.]
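Description:
pgRNA_hMECP2_promoter_No4 is a lentiviral, mammalian-expression guide RNA vector of roughly 8.3 kb, built on the pgRNA-modified backbone. It expresses one synthetic single guide RNA (number 4 of a set) directed at the promoter of human MECP2. It is maintained in bacteria through a high-copy ColE1/pUC-type origin and an ampicillin resistance gene (β-lactamase with its own promoter). The viral portion has a CMV enhancer/promoter fused to a truncated HIV-1 5' LTR to drive genomic RNA production in packaging cells. This is followed by the Ψ packaging signal with a gag fragment, the Rev response element for Rev-dependent nuclear export, the cPPT/CTS, a WPRE to enhance transcript expression, and a truncated 3' LTR preceded by a nef fragment.

According to the catalogue fields, the guide is transcribed from a U6 promoter, and the spacer was inserted between two AarI sites that were destroyed in cloning. The automated feature table does not annotate the U6 promoter itself. It does detect a fragment of the Streptococcus pyogenes tracrRNA scaffold at the expected position, which indicates compatibility with SpCas9-derived effectors. Downstream, a second CMV enhancer/promoter drives puromycin N-acetyltransferase linked to mCherry through a T2A peptide, as noted by the depositor. Transduced cells can therefore be enriched by puromycin selection or sorted by red fluorescence. Two loxP sites bracket the region containing the guide scaffold and the Puro-mCherry cassette, which would in principle allow its excision by Cre. The associated work concerns multiplex epigenome editing of MECP2 in Rett syndrome neurons, so the construct presumably serves to recruit a separately supplied Cas9-based editor to the MECP2 promoter.
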