Addgene plasmid #194899: pgRNA_hMECP2_promoter_No4
Purpose: Lentiviral construct with mCherry and Puro cassettes to express sgRNA-4 targeting the promoter of human MECP2
Depositing lab: Shawn Liu. Depositing organization: Columbia University. Publication: Multiplex epigenome editing of MECP2 to rescue Rett syndrome neurons. Qian J, Guan X, Xie B, Xu C, Niu J, Tang X, Li CH, Colecraft HM, Jaenisch R, Liu XS. Sci Transl Med. 2023 Jan 18;15(679):eadd4666. doi: 10.1126/scitranslmed.add4666. Epub 2023 Jan 18. PubMed 36652535.
Backbone
  Vector backbone: pgRNA-modified
  Backbone manufacturer: Addgene 84477
  Total vector size (bp): 8319
  Vector type: Mammalian Expression, Lentiviral
  Selectable markers: Puromycin
Growth in bacteria
  Bacterial resistance: Ampicillin, 100 μg/mL
  Growth temperature: 37°C
  Growth strain: NEB Stable
  Copy number: High Copy
Gene/Insert
  Gene/Insert name: sgRNA targeting human MECP2 promoter No.4
  Species: Synthetic
  Promoter: U6
  Cloning method: Restriction Enzyme; 5′ cloning site AarI (destroyed during cloning); 3′ cloning site AarI (destroyed during cloning)
  Sequencing primers: 5′ gaaactcaccctaactg
Terms and licenses: Academic/Nonprofit Terms; Industry Terms: Not Available to Industry
Depositor comments: contain a CMV-Puro-T2A-mCherry cassette allowing for FACS isolation or puromycin selection.
How to cite: pgRNA_hMECP2_promoter_No4 was a gift from Shawn Liu (Addgene plasmid # 194899 ; http://n2t.net/addgene:194899 ; RRID:Addgene_194899)
